>Addgene plasmid #217691 | HA-MBP-TEVpCS-ADGRE3 CTF-FLAG | addgene full sequence | sequence record 430281 | Addgene NGS Result
AAATGAGTGCTAGCTGGCCAGACATGATAAGATACATTGATGAGTTTGGACAAACCACAACTAGAATGCA
GTGAAAAAAATGCTTTATTTGTGAAATTTGTGATGCTATTGCTTTATTTGTAACCATTATAAGCTGCAAT
AAACAAGTTAACAACAACAATTGCATTCATTTTATGTTTCAGGTTCAGGGGGAGGTGTGGGAGGTTTTTT
AAAGCAAGTAAAACCTCTACAAATGTGGTATGGAATTAATTCTAAAATACAGCATAGCAAAACTTTAACC
TCCAAATCAAGCCTCTACTTGAATCCTTTTCTGAGGGATGAATAAGGCATAGGCATCAGGGGCTGTTGCC
AATGTGCATTAGCTGTTTGCAGCCTCACCTTCTTTCATGGAGTTTAAGATATAGTGTATTTTCCCAAGGT
TTGAACTAGCTCTTCATTTCTTTATGTTTTAAATGCACTGACCTCCCACATTCCCTTTTTAGTAAAATAT
TCAGAAATAATTTAAATACATCATTGCAATGAAAATAAATGTTTTTTATTAGGCAGAATCCAGATGCTCA
AGGCCCTTCATAATATCCCCCAGTTTAGTAGTTGGACTTAGGGAACAAAGGAACCTTTAATAGAAATTGG
ACAGCAAGAAAGCGAGCTTCTAGCTTATCCTCAGTCCTGCTCCTCTGCCACAAAGTGCACGCAGTTGCCG
GCCGGGTCGCGCAGGGCGAACTCCCGCCCCCACGGCTGCTCGCCGATCTCGGTCATGGCCGGCCCGGAGG
CGTCCCGGAAGTTCGTGGACACGACCTCCGACCACTCGGCGTACAGCTCGTCCAGGCCGCGCACCCACAC
CCAGGCCAGGGTGTTGTCCGGCACCACCTGGTCCTGGACCGCGCTGATGAACAGGGTCACGTCGTCCCGG
ACCACACCGGCGAAGTCGTCCTCCACGAAGTCCCGGGAGAACCCGAGCCGGTCGGTCCAGAACTCGACCG
CTCCGGCGACGTCGCGCGCGGTGAGCACCGGAACGGCACTGGTCAACTTGGCCATGATGGCTCCTCCTGT
CAGGAGAGGAAAGAGAAGAAGGTTAGTACAATTGCTATAGTGAGTTGTATTATACTATGCAGATATACTA
TGCCAATGATTAATTGTCAAACTAGGGCTGCAGGGTTCATAGTGCCACTTTTCCTGCACTGCCCCATCTC
CTGCCCACCCTTTCCCAGGCATAGACAGTCAGTGACTTACCAAACTCACAGGAGGGAGAAGGCAGAAGCT
TGAGACAGACCCGCGGGACCGCCGAACTGCGAGGGGACGTGGCTAGGGCGGCTTCTTTTATGGTGCGCCG
GCCCTCGGAGGCAGGGCGCTCGGGGAGGCCTAGCGGCCAATCTGCGGTGGCAGGAGGCGGGGCCGAAGGC
CGTGCCTGACCAATCCGGAGCACATAGGAGTCTCAGCCCCCCGCCCCAAAGCAAGGGGAAGTCACGCGCC
TGTAGCGCCAGCGTGTTGTGAAATGGGGGCTTGGGGGGGTTGGGGCCCTGACTAGTCAAAACAAACTCCC
ATTGACGTCAATGGGGTGGAGACTTGGAAATCCCCGTGAGTCAAACCGCTATCCACGCCCATTGATGTAC
TGCCAAAACCGCATCATCATGGTAATAGCGATGACTAATACGTAGATGTACTGCCAAGTAGGAAAGTCCC
ATAAGGTCATGTACTGGGCATAATGCCAGGCGGGCCATTTACCGTCATTGACGTCAATAGGGGGCGTACT
TGGCATATGATACACTTGATGTACTGCCAAGTGGGCAGTTTACCGTAAATACTCCACCCATTGACGTCAA
TGGAAAGTCCCTATTGGCGTTACTATGGGAACATACGTCATTATTGACGTCAATGGGCGGGGGTCGTTGG
GCGGTCAGCCAGGCGGGCCATTTACCGTAAGTTATGTAACGCCTGCAGGTTAATTAAGAACATGTGAGCA
AAAGGCCAGCAAAAGGCCAGGAACCGTAAAAAGGCCGCGTTGCTGGCGTTTTTCCATAGGCTCCGCCCCC
CTGACGAGCATCACAAAAATCGACGCTCAAGTCAGAGGTGGCGAAACCCGACAGGACTATAAAGATACCA
GGCGTTTCCCCCTGGAAGCTCCCTCGTGCGCTCTCCTGTTCCGACCCTGCCGCTTACCGGATACCTGTCC
GCCTTTCTCCCTTCGGGAAGCGTGGCGCTTTCTCATAGCTCACGCTGTAGGTATCTCAGTTCGGTGTAGG
TCGTTCGCTCCAAGCTGGGCTGTGTGCACGAACCCCCCGTTCAGCCCGACCGCTGCGCCTTATCCGGTAA
CTATCGTCTTGAGTCCAACCCGGTAAGACACGACTTATCGCCACTGGCAGCAGCCACTGGTAACAGGATT
AGCAGAGCGAGGTATGTAGGCGGTGCTACAGAGTTCTTGAAGTGGTGGCCTAACTACGGCTACACTAGAA
GAACAGTATTTGGTATCTGCGCTCTGCTGAAGCCAGTTACCTTCGGAAAAAGAGTTGGTAGCTCTTGATC
CGGCAAACAAACCACCGCTGGTAGCGGTGGTTTTTTTGTTTGCAAGCAGCAGATTACGCGCAGAAAAAAA
GGATCTCAAGAAGATCCTTTGATCTTTTCTACGGGGTCTGACGCTCAGTGGAACGAAAACTCACGTTAAG
GGATTTTGGTCATGGCTAGTTAATTAACATTTAAATCAGCGGCCGCAATAAAATATCTTTATTTTCATTA
CATCTGTGTGTTGGTTTTTTGTGTGAATCGTAACTAACATACGCTCTCCATCAAAACAAAACGAAACAAA
ACAAACTAGCAAAATAGGCTGTCCCCAGTGCAAGTGCAGGTGCCAGAACATTTCTCTATCGAAGGATCTG
CGATCGCTCCGGTGCCCGTCAGTGGGCAGAGCGCACATCGCCCACAGTCCCCGAGAAGTTGGGGGGAGGG
GTCGGCAATTGAACGGGTGCCTAGAGAAGGTGGCGCGGGGTAAACTGGGAAAGTGATGTCGTGTACTGGC
TCCGCCTTTTTCCCGAGGGTGGGGGAGAACCGTATATAAGTGCAGTAGTCGCCGTGAACGTTCTTTTTCG
CAACGGGTTTGCCGCCAGAACACAGCTGAAGCTTCGAGGGGCTCGCATCTCTCCTTCACGCGCCCGCCGC
CCTACCTGAGGCCGCCATCCACGCCGGTTGAGTCGCGTTCTGCCGCCTCCCGCCTGTGGTGCCTCCTGAA
CTGCGTCCGCCGTCTAGGTAAGTTTAAAGCTCAGGTCGAGACCGGGCCTTTGTCCGGCGCTCCCTTGGAG
CCTACCTAGACTCAGCCGGCTCTCCACGCTTTGCCTGACCCTGCTTGCTCAACTCTACGTCTTTGTTTCG
TTTTCTGTTCTGCGCCGTTACAGATCCAAGCTGTGACCGGCGCCTACCTGAGATCACCGGCGAAGGAGGG
CCACCATGTACAGGATGCAACTCCTGTCTTGCATTGCACTAAGTCTTGCACTTGTCACGAATTCGTACCC
ATACGATGTTCCAGATTACGCTGGATCCAAAATTGAAGAAGGCAAACTGGTGATTTGGATTAACGGCGAT
AAAGGCTATAACGGCCTGGCGGAAGTGGGCAAAAAATTTGAAAAAGATACCGGCATTAAAGTGACCGTGG
AACATCCGGATAAACTGGAAGAAAAATTTCCGCAGGTGGCGGCGACCGGCGATGGCCCGGATATTATTTT
TTGGGCGCATGATCGCTTTGGCGGCTATGCGCAGAGCGGCCTGCTGGCGGAAATTACCCCGGATAAAGCG
TTTCAGGATAAACTGTATCCGTTTACCTGGGATGCGGTGCGCTATAACGGCAAACTGATTGCGTATCCGA
TTGCGGTGGAAGCGCTGAGCCTGATTTATAACAAAGATCTGCTGCCGAACCCGCCGAAAACCTGGGAAGA
AATTCCGGCGCTGGATAAAGAACTGAAAGCGAAAGGCAAAAGCGCGCTGATGTTTAACCTGCAGGAACCG
TATTTTACCTGGCCGCTGATTGCGGCGGATGGCGGCTATGCGTTTAAATATGAAAACGGCAAATATGATA
TTAAAGATGTGGGCGTGGATAACGCGGGCGCGAAAGCGGGCCTGACCTTTCTGGTGGATCTGATTAAAAA
CAAACATATGAACGCGGATACCGATTATAGCATTGCGGAAGCGGCGTTTAACAAAGGCGAAACCGCGATG
ACCATTAACGGCCCGTGGGCGTGGAGCAACATTGATACCAGCAAAGTGAACTATGGCGTGACCGTGCTGC
CGACCTTTAAAGGCCAGCCGAGCAAACCGTTTGTGGGCGTGCTGAGCGCGGGCATTAACGCGGCGAGCCC
GAACAAAGAACTGGCGAAAGAATTTCTGGAAAACTATCTGCTGACCGATGAAGGCCTGGAAGCGGTGAAC
AAAGATAAACCGCTGGGCGCGGTGGCGCTGAAAAGCTATGAAGAAGAACTGGCGAAAGATCCGCGCATTG
CGGCGACCATGGAAAACGCGCAGAAAGGCGAAATTATGCCGAACATTCCGCAGATGAGCGCGTTTTGGTA
TGCGGTGCGCACCGCGGTGATTAACGCGGCGAGCGGCCGCCAGACCGTGGATGAAGCGCTGAAAGATGCG
CAGACCAACGAGAACCTTTACTTCCAATCCAGCTTTGCTGTCCTGATGGCGCTTACTTCTCAAGAAGAGG
ACCCTGTGCTGACCGTTATCACCTACGTAGGACTCTCAGTCTCCCTCTTGTGCCTTCTCCTGGCTGCCCT
CACTTTCCTCCTGTGTAAGGCAATTCGCAACACTTCTACCAGCCTGCATCTCCAGCTGTCTCTGTGCCTG
TTCCTCGCCCACCTCCTGTTCCTGGTTGGGATCGATCGTACTGAACCTAAGGTTCTGTGTTCCATTATCG
CCGGTGCTCTCCATTATCTTTATCTGGCTGCCTTTACCTGGATGCTTCTGGAGGGCGTGCACCTGTTCCT
GACCGCTAGGAACCTGACTGTGGTTAACTACAGCTCTATCAACAGACTCATGAAGTGGATTATGTTCCCT
GTGGGCTATGGGGTGCCTGCCGTGACTGTCGCCATCAGTGCTGCATCATGGCCACACCTGTACGGCACAG
CCGACCGGTGCTGGCTGCACCTGGACCAGGGATTTATGTGGAGCTTTCTGGGGCCCGTTTGCGCTATTTT
CTCTGCTAACCTGGTGCTGTTCATTTTGGTCTTCTGGATCCTCAAACGTAAGCTTAGCTCTCTGAACTCT
GAAGTGTCCACGATCCAGAATACCCGCATGCTGGCCTTCAAAGCCACAGCCCAGCTGTTTATCCTGGGCT
GTACCTGGTGTCTGGGCTTGCTCCAGGTCGGACCGGCAGCCCAGGTGATGGCCTACCTGTTTACTATTAT
CAACAGCTTGCAGGGTTTTTTCATCTTTCTTGTGTATTGCTTGCTGTCCCAACAGGTGCAGAAGCAATAC
CAGAAGTGGTTCCGGGAGATCGTAAAGTCCAAGAGCGAGTCCGAAACCTATACACTGTCTAGCAAGATGG
GCCCTGACTCTAAACCATCCGAGGGAGATGTTTTTCCCGGCCAGGTAAAACGCAAGTACGGTTCTGACTA
CAAAGACGATGACGACAAGTGAAGATCTGACAAAACTCACACATGCCCACCGTGCCCAGCACCTGAACTC
CTGGGGGGACCGTCAGTCTTCCTCTTCCCCCCAAAACCCAAGGACACCCTCATGATCTCCCGGACCCCTG
AGGTCACATGCGTGGTGGTGGACGTGAGCCACGAAGACCCTGAGGTCAAGTTCAACTGGTACGTGGACGG
CGTGGAGGTGCATAATGCCAAGACAAAGCCGCGGGAGGAGCAGTACAACAGCACGTACCGTGTGGTCAGC
GTCCTCACCGTCCTGCACCAGGACTGGCTGAATGGCAAGGAGTACAAGTGCAAGGTCTCCAACAAAGCCC
TCCCAGCCCCCATCGAGAAAACCATCTCCAAAGCCAAAGGGCAGCCCCGAGAACCACAGGTGTACACCCT
GCCCCCATCCCGGGAGGAGATGACCAAGAACCAGGTCAGCCTGACCTGCCTGGTCAAAGGCTTCTATCCC
AGCGACATCGCCGTGGAGTGGGAGAGCAATGGGCAGCCGGAGAACAACTACAAGACCACGCCTCCCGTGC
TGGACTCCGACGGCTCCTTCTTCCTCTACAGCAAGCTCACCGTGGACAAGAGCAGGTGGCAGCAGGGGAA
CGTCTTCTCATGCTCCGTGATGCACGAGGCTCTGCACAACCACTACACGCAGAAGAGCCTCTCCCTGTCT
CCGGGT
Features (pLannotate 1.2.2; 17 found; start..end, strand, type, name):
     28..149     -  polyA_signal   SV40 poly(A) signal: SV40 polyadenylation signal
    172..243     -  CDS            large T antigen (fragment): large T antigen from SV40 (simian virus 40)
    253..647     -  polyA_signal   β-globin poly(A): human β-globin polyadenylation signal
    664..1035    -  CDS            ble: BLE_STRHI - Experimental evidence at protein level: Swiss-Prot protein existence level 1. Binding protein with a strong affinity to the bleomycin family of antibiotics. From Streptoalloteichus hindustanus.
   1097..1140    -  promoter       EM7 promoter (fragment): synthetic bacterial promoter&nbsp
   1527..1626    -  promoter       CMV promoter (fragment): human cytomegalovirus (CMV) immediate early promoter
   1628..1931    -  enhancer       CMV enhancer: human cytomegalovirus immediate early enhancer
   2011..2599    -  rep_origin     ori: high-copy-number ColE1/pMB1/pBR322/pUC origin of replication
   2707..2755    +  polyA_signal   poly(A) signal: synthetic polyadenylation signal
   2766..2857    +  misc_feature   pause site: RNA polymerase II transcriptional pause signal from the human α2 globin gene
   2894..3105    +  promoter       EF-1α core promoter: core promoter for human elongation factor EF-1α
   3118..3386    +  LTR            5' LTR (truncated): truncated 5' long terminal repeat (LTR) from human T-cell leukemia virus (HTLV) type 1
   3436..3495    +  sig_peptide    IL-2 signal sequence: human interleukin-2 signal sequence
   3496..3522    +  CDS            3xHA (fragment): three tandem HA epitope tags
   3526..4626    +  CDS            malE (fragment): MALE_ECO57 - Experimental evidence at protein level: Swiss-Prot protein existence level 1. Part of the ABC transporter complex MalEFGK involved in maltose/maltodextrin import. Binds maltose and higher maltodextrins. From Escherichia coli O157:H7.
   4648..5550    +  CDS            ADGRE2 (fragment): AGRE2_HUMAN - Also known as EMR2. Experimental evidence at protein level: Swiss-Prot protein existence level 1. Cell surface receptor that binds to the chondroitin sulfate moiety of glycosaminoglycan chains and promotes cell attachment. Promotes granulocyte chemotaxis, degranulation and adhesion. In macrophages, promotes the release of inflammatory cytokines, including IL8 and TNF. Signals probably through G-proteins. Is a regulator of mast cell degranulation (PubMed:26841242). From Homo sapiens (Human).
   5500..3       +  CDS            IGHG4 (fragment) (across the origin): IGHG4_HUMAN - Experimental evidence at protein level: Swiss-Prot protein existence level 1. Constant region of immunoglobulin heavy chains. Immunoglobulins, also known as antibodies, are membrane-bound or secreted glycoproteins produced by B lymphocytes. In the recognition phase of humoral immunity, the membrane-bound immunoglobulins serve as receptors which, upon binding of a specific antigen, trigger the clonal expansion and differentiation of B lymphocytes into immunoglobulins- secreting plasma cells. Secreted immunoglobulins mediate the effector phase of humoral immunity, which results in
