[The description below was written by a language model from this plasmid's Addgene catalogue record and pLannotate feature annotations shown in this document.]
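Description:
HA-MBP-TEVpCS-ADGRE3 CTF-FLAG is a mammalian expression plasmid of about 6.3 kb built on the pFuse-hIgG1-Fc2 backbone, designed to express the transmembrane portion of the human adhesion G protein-coupled receptor ADGRE3 (EMR3). It replicates in E. coli at high copy from a ColE1/pUC-type origin. Selection is with Zeocin through the Streptoalloteichus hindustanus ble gene. That gene sits downstream of both a CMV enhancer/promoter and a bacterial EM7 promoter and is followed by a β-globin poly(A) signal, so the same marker can function in bacteria and in mammalian cells.

The expression cassette is driven by a composite promoter made of the EF-1α core promoter and a truncated HTLV-1 5' LTR segment. An upstream synthetic poly(A) signal and a transcriptional pause site insulate it from read-through. The open reading frame begins with the interleukin-2 signal sequence, which directs the protein into the secretory pathway. This is followed by an HA epitope, E. coli maltose-binding protein and, according to the construct name, a TEV protease cleavage site. Next comes the ADGRE3 C-terminal fragment (residues 1-338 deleted) with a C-terminal FLAG tag.

This layout suggests that MBP acts as a removable N-terminal cap, with TEV cleavage exposing the native N-terminus of the CTF. That would fit the associated study of tethered agonist signaling, although the record itself states only expression of the receptor transmembrane domains.

The automated annotation labels the receptor segment as an ADGRE2 fragment, probably reflecting homology between these paralogues rather than a different insert. It also detects an immunoglobulin heavy-chain constant-region fragment downstream, labelled IGHG4, which appears to be residual backbone Fc sequence. The record does not say whether this sequence is translated. The FLAG tag and TEV site are not annotated separately.
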