Addgene plasmid #217691: HA-MBP-TEVpCS-ADGRE3 CTF-FLAG
Purpose: Mammalian expression of Adhesion G Protein-Coupled Receptor transmembrane domains
Depositing lab: Stephen Blacklow. Depositing organization: Harvard Medical School. Publication: Heterogeneity of tethered agonist signaling in adhesion G protein-coupled receptors. Dates AN, Jones DTD, Smith JS, Skiba MA, Rich MF, Burruss MM, Kruse AC, Blacklow SC. Cell Chem Biol. 2024 Aug 15;31(8):1542-1553.e4. doi: 10.1016/j.chembiol.2024.03.004. Epub 2024 Apr 11. PubMed 38608683.
Backbone
  Vector backbone: pFuse-hIgG1-Fc2
  Backbone manufacturer: Invitrogen
  Vector type: Mammalian Expression
Growth in bacteria
  Bacterial resistance: Bleocin (Zeocin), 50 μg/mL
  Growth temperature: 37°C
  Growth strain: DH5alpha
  Copy number: High Copy
Gene/Insert
  Gene/Insert name: ADGRE3 (alt name: EMR3)
  Species: H. sapiens (human)
  Mutation: Deletion of residues 1-338
  Entrez Gene: ADGRE3 (a.k.a. EMR3)
  Tag / fusion protein: HA (N terminal on insert); FLAG (C terminal on insert)
  Cloning method: Gibson Cloning
Terms and licenses: Academic/Nonprofit Terms; Industry Terms: Not Available to Industry
Depositor comments: Please visit https://www.biorxiv.org/content/10.1101/2022.07.14.500097v2 for bioRxiv preprint.
How to cite: HA-MBP-TEVpCS-ADGRE3 CTF-FLAG was a gift from Stephen Blacklow (Addgene plasmid # 217691 ; http://n2t.net/addgene:217691 ; RRID:Addgene_217691)
