>Addgene plasmid #217691 | HA-MBP-TEVpCS-ADGRE3 CTF-FLAG | depositor partial sequence | sequence record 424439 | MBP-CTF Insert
ATGTACAGGATGCAACTCCTGTCTTGCATTGCACTAAGTCTTGCACTTGTCACGAATTCGTACCCATACG
ATGTTCCAGATTACGCTGGATCCAAAATTGAAGAAGGCAAACTGGTGATTTGGATTAACGGCGATAAAGG
CTATAACGGCCTGGCGGAAGTGGGCAAAAAATTTGAAAAAGATACCGGCATTAAAGTGACCGTGGAACAT
CCGGATAAACTGGAAGAAAAATTTCCGCAGGTGGCGGCGACCGGCGATGGCCCGGATATTATTTTTTGGG
CGCATGATCGCTTTGGCGGCTATGCGCAGAGCGGCCTGCTGGCGGAAATTACCCCGGATAAAGCGTTTCA
GGATAAACTGTATCCGTTTACCTGGGATGCGGTGCGCTATAACGGCAAACTGATTGCGTATCCGATTGCG
GTGGAAGCGCTGAGCCTGATTTATAACAAAGATCTGCTGCCGAACCCGCCGAAAACCTGGGAAGAAATTC
CGGCGCTGGATAAAGAACTGAAAGCGAAAGGCAAAAGCGCGCTGATGTTTAACCTGCAGGAACCGTATTT
TACCTGGCCGCTGATTGCGGCGGATGGCGGCTATGCGTTTAAATATGAAAACGGCAAATATGATATTAAA
GATGTGGGCGTGGATAACGCGGGCGCGAAAGCGGGCCTGACCTTTCTGGTGGATCTGATTAAAAACAAAC
ATATGAACGCGGATACCGATTATAGCATTGCGGAAGCGGCGTTTAACAAAGGCGAAACCGCGATGACCAT
TAACGGCCCGTGGGCGTGGAGCAACATTGATACCAGCAAAGTGAACTATGGCGTGACCGTGCTGCCGACC
TTTAAAGGCCAGCCGAGCAAACCGTTTGTGGGCGTGCTGAGCGCGGGCATTAACGCGGCGAGCCCGAACA
AAGAACTGGCGAAAGAATTTCTGGAAAACTATCTGCTGACCGATGAAGGCCTGGAAGCGGTGAACAAAGA
TAAACCGCTGGGCGCGGTGGCGCTGAAAAGCTATGAAGAAGAACTGGCGAAAGATCCGCGCATTGCGGCG
ACCATGGAAAACGCGCAGAAAGGCGAAATTATGCCGAACATTCCGCAGATGAGCGCGTTTTGGTATGCGG
TGCGCACCGCGGTGATTAACGCGGCGAGCGGCCGCCAGACCGTGGATGAAGCGCTGAAAGATGCGCAGAC
CAACGAGAACCTTTACTTCCAATCCAGCTTTGCTGTCCTGATGGCGCTTACTTCTCAAGAAGAGGACCCT
GTGCTGACCGTTATCACCTACGTAGGACTCTCAGTCTCCCTCTTGTGCCTTCTCCTGGCTGCCCTCACTT
TCCTCCTGTGTAAGGCAATTCGCAACACTTCTACCAGCCTGCATCTCCAGCTGTCTCTGTGCCTGTTCCT
CGCCCACCTCCTGTTCCTGGTTGGGATCGATCGTACTGAACCTAAGGTTCTGTGTTCCATTATCGCCGGT
GCTCTCCATTATCTTTATCTGGCTGCCTTTACCTGGATGCTTCTGGAGGGCGTGCACCTGTTCCTGACCG
CTAGGAACCTGACTGTGGTTAACTACAGCTCTATCAACAGACTCATGAAGTGGATTATGTTCCCTGTGGG
CTATGGGGTGCCTGCCGTGACTGTCGCCATCAGTGCTGCATCATGGCCACACCTGTACGGCACAGCCGAC
CGGTGCTGGCTGCACCTGGACCAGGGATTTATGTGGAGCTTTCTGGGGCCCGTTTGCGCTATTTTCTCTG
CTAACCTGGTGCTGTTCATTTTGGTCTTCTGGATCCTCAAACGTAAGCTTAGCTCTCTGAACTCTGAAGT
GTCCACGATCCAGAATACCCGCATGCTGGCCTTCAAAGCCACAGCCCAGCTGTTTATCCTGGGCTGTACC
TGGTGTCTGGGCTTGCTCCAGGTCGGACCGGCAGCCCAGGTGATGGCCTACCTGTTTACTATTATCAACA
GCTTGCAGGGTTTTTTCATCTTTCTTGTGTATTGCTTGCTGTCCCAACAGGTGCAGAAGCAATACCAGAA
GTGGTTCCGGGAGATCGTAAAGTCCAAGAGCGAGTCCGAAACCTATACACTGTCTAGCAAGATGGGCCCT
GACTCTAAACCATCCGAGGGAGATGTTTTTCCCGGCCAGGTAAAACGCAAGTACGGTTCTGACTACAAAG
ACGATGACGACAAGTGAAGATCTGACAAAACTCACACA
